Addgene plasmid #161210: pDONR221-SLC26A5_STOP
Purpose: Gateway entry clone with codon-optimized ORF sequence for subcloning into custom expression vectors. Contains a STOP codon at the end of the codon-optimized ORF sequence.
Depositing lab: RESOLUTE Consortium & Giulio Superti-Furga. Depositing organization: CeMM Research Center for Molecular Medicine. Publication: The RESOLUTE consortium: unlocking SLC transporters for drug discovery. Superti-Furga G, Lackner D, Wiedmer T, Ingles-Prieto A, Barbosa B, Girardi E, Goldmann U, Gurtl B, Klavins K, Klimek C, Lindinger S, Lineiro-Retes E, Muller AC, Onstein S, Redinger G, Reil D, Sedlyarov V, Wolf G, Crawford M, Everley R, ... Steppan CM. Nat Rev Drug Discov. 2020 Jul;19(7):429-430. doi: 10.1038/d41573-020-00056-6. PubMed 32265506.
Backbone
  Vector backbone: pDONR221
  Backbone manufacturer: ThermoFisher Scientific
  Backbone size w/o insert (bp): 2550
  Vector type: Mammalian Expression
Growth in bacteria
  Bacterial resistance: Kanamycin, 50 μg/mL
  Growth temperature: 37°C
  Growth strain: NEB Stable
  Copy number: High Copy
Gene/Insert
  Gene/Insert name: SLC26A5 (alt name: DFNB61, PRES)
  Species: H. sapiens (human)
  Insert size (bp): 2235
  Entrez Gene: SLC26A5 (a.k.a. DFNB61, PRES)
  Cloning method: Gateway Cloning
  Sequencing primers: 5′ M13-fwd; 3′ M13-rev
Terms and licenses: Academic/Nonprofit Terms; Industry Terms
Depositor comments: This plasmid contains a STOP codon at the end of the codon-optimized ORF. For the version of this plasmid that does not contain a STOP codon, please see Addgene plasmid 132044 For more information on the full Resolute plasmid collection, please see www.addgene.org/depositor-collections/re-solute/. Please provide your feedback on this plasmid to the RESOLUTE consortium by filling out their RESOLUTE repository feedback form: https://forms.office.com/Pages/ResponsePage.aspx?id=0e05yklzmkS7rjFGQL4N7z4feCLQvEJAmVcOCM_u885UN1JJRko0Ukg4TVQwNTZLOUxPQVJWT1NHUCQlQCN0PWcu
How to cite: pDONR221-SLC26A5_STOP was a gift from RESOLUTE Consortium & Giulio Superti-Furga (Addgene plasmid # 161210 ; http://n2t.net/addgene:161210 ; RRID:Addgene_161210)
