[The description below was written by a language model from this plasmid's Addgene catalogue record and pLannotate feature annotations shown in this document.]
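Description:
pDONR221-SLC26A5_STOP is a Gateway entry clone built on the pDONR221 backbone, carrying a codon-optimized open reading frame for human SLC26A5, also known as prestin (PRES, DFNB61). It is propagated in E. coli on a high-copy ColE1/pUC-type origin and selected with kanamycin through an aminoglycoside phosphotransferase (KanR) gene. The sequenced plasmid is about 4.8 kb, consistent with the roughly 2.2 kb insert in a 2.55 kb backbone. Although the catalogue lists the vector type as mammalian expression, the annotated features include no eukaryotic promoter or polyadenylation signal. The plasmid itself is therefore a shuttle for the ORF rather than an expression construct.

The coding sequence sits between attL1 and attL2 sites, the recombination substrates for the LR Clonase reaction, so the ORF can be transferred directionally into any attR-containing destination vector that supplies the desired promoter, tags and selection. This version ends with a stop codon, which suits native, untagged or N-terminally tagged expression but precludes C-terminal fusions. The depositor notes that a companion clone without the stop codon exists for that purpose. Other annotated elements are backbone remnants: rrnB T1 and T2 terminators upstream of attL1 that insulate the insert from read-through transcription, a T7 promoter next to attL2, and short lacI and lacZα fragments.

SLC26A5 encodes the outer hair cell motor protein, which converts voltage changes into cell length changes and underlies cochlear sound amplification. The clone belongs to a consortium-wide collection of solute carrier ORFs for transporter research and drug discovery.
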