Features (pLannotate 1.2.2; 10 found; start..end, strand, type, name):
      1..100     +  protein_bind   attL1: mutant version of attL; recombination site for the Gateway® LR reaction LR Clonase™
    106..2337    +  CDS            SLC26A5: S26A5_HUMAN - Also known as PRES. Experimental evidence at protein level: Swiss-Prot protein existence level 1. Motor protein that converts auditory stimuli to length changes in outer hair cells and mediates sound amplification in the mammalian hearing organ. Prestin is a bidirectional voltage-to-force converter, it can operate at microsecond rates. It uses cytoplasmic anions as extrinsic voltage sensors, probably chloride and bicarbonate. After binding to a site with millimolar affinity, these anions are translocated across the membrane in response to changes in the transmembrane voltage. The
   2342..2441    -  protein_bind   attL2: mutant version of attL; recombination site for the Gateway® LR reaction LR Clonase™
   2459..2477    -  promoter       T7 promoter: promoter for bacteriophage T7 RNA polymerase
   2611..3420    +  CDS            KanR: aminoglycoside phosphotransferase; aph(3')-Ia; confers resistance to kanamycin in bacteria or G418 (Geneticin®) in eukaryotes
   3567..4155    +  rep_origin     ori: high-copy-number ColE1/pMB1/pBR322/pUC origin of replication
   4338..4430    +  CDS            lacI (fragment): lac repressor; lacI; The lac repressor binds to the lac operator to inhibit transcription in E. coli. This inhibition can be relieved by adding lactose or isopropyl-β-D-thiogalactopyranoside (IPTG).
   4485..4512    -  terminator     rrnB T2 terminator: transcription terminator T2 from the E. coli rrnB gene
   4644..4687    +  terminator     rrnB T1 terminator: Escherichia coli rrnB; transcription terminator T1 from the E. coli rrnB gene
   4734..4770    -  CDS            lacZα (fragment): LacZα fragment of β-galactosidase; lacZ fragment
>Addgene plasmid #161210 | pDONR221-SLC26A5_STOP | addgene full sequence | sequence record 355051 | Addgene NGS Result
CAAATAATGATTTTATTTTGACTGATAGTGACCTGTTCGTTGCAACACATTGATGAGCAATGCTTTTTTA
TAATGCCAACTTTGTACAAAAAAGCAGGCTCCACCATGGACCACGCCGAGGAGAATGAGATCCTGGCCGC
CACCCAGAGGTACTATGTGGAGCGCCCCATCTTCAGCCACCCTGTGCTGCAGGAGAGGCTGCACACAAAG
GACAAGGTGCCCGATTCCATCGCCGACAAGCTGAAGCAGGCCTTTACCTGCACACCTAAGAAGATCCGCA
ACATCATCTATATGTTCCTGCCAATCACCAAGTGGCTGCCCGCCTACAAGTTTAAGGAGTATGTGCTGGG
CGATCTGGTGTCTGGCATCAGCACAGGCGTGCTGCAGCTGCCTCAGGGACTGGCCTTCGCCATGCTGGCA
GCAGTGCCACCTATCTTCGGACTGTACAGCTCCTTTTATCCAGTGATCATGTACTGTTTCCTGGGCACCA
GCAGGCACATCTCCATCGGACCCTTTGCCGTGATCAGCCTGATGATCGGAGGAGTGGCCGTGAGACTGGT
GCCTGACGATATCGTGATCCCAGGCGGCGTGAACGCAACCAATGGAACAGAGGCAAGGGACGCACTGAGA
GTGAAGGTGGCCATGTCTGTGACCCTGCTGAGCGGCATCATCCAGTTCTGCCTGGGCGTGTGCCGGTTCG
GCTTTGTGGCCATCTACCTGACAGAGCCCCTGGTGAGAGGCTTTACCACAGCCGCCGCCGTGCACGTGTT
CACCTCCATGCTGAAGTATCTGTTTGGCGTGAAGACAAAGAGGTACTCTGGCATCTTCAGCGTGGTGTAT
TCCACCGTGGCCGTGCTGCAGAATGTGAAGAACCTGAACGTGTGCTCTCTGGGCGTGGGCCTGATGGTGT
TTGGCCTGCTGCTGGGCGGCAAGGAGTTCAACGAGCGGTTCAAGGAGAAGCTGCCTGCCCCAATCCCCCT
GGAGTTCTTTGCAGTGGTCATGGGAACCGGAATCAGCGCCGGCTTCAATCTGAAGGAGTCCTACAACGTG
GACGTGGTGGGCACCCTGCCACTGGGACTGCTGCCACCCGCCAATCCTGACACAAGCCTGTTCCACCTGG
TGTATGTGGATGCCATCGCCATCGCCATCGTGGGCTTTTCTGTGACCATCAGCATGGCCAAGACACTGGC
CAATAAGCACGGCTACCAGGTGGATGGCAACCAGGAGCTGATCGCCCTGGGCCTGTGCAACTCCATCGGC
TCTCTGTTCCAGACCTTTTCCATCTCTTGTAGCCTGTCCAGATCTCTGGTGCAGGAGGGAACCGGAGGCA
AGACACAGCTGGCAGGATGTCTGGCCTCCCTGATGATCCTGCTGGTCATCCTGGCCACAGGCTTCCTGTT
TGAGTCCCTGCCACAGGCCGTGCTGTCTGCCATCGTGATCGTGAATCTGAAGGGCATGTTCATGCAGTTT
TCCGACCTGCCTTTCTTTTGGCGGACCTCTAAGATCGAGCTGACAATCTGGCTGACCACATTCGTGTCTA
GCCTGTTTCTGGGCCTGGATTACGGCCTGATCACCGCCGTGATCATCGCCCTGCTGACCGTGATCTACAG
AACACAGAGCCCATCCTATAAGGTGCTGGGCAAGCTGCCCGAGACAGACGTGTACATCGACATCGATGCC
TATGAGGAGGTGAAGGAGATCCCTGGCATCAAGATCTTCCAGATCAATGCCCCAATCTACTATGCCAATT
CCGATCTGTACTCTAACGCCCTGAAGAGGAAGACCGGAGTGAACCCAGCCGTGATCATGGGAGCAAGGAG
AAAGGCCATGCGCAAGTATGCCAAGGAAGTGGGCAACGCCAATATGGCAAACGCAACCGTGGTGAAGGCA
GACGCAGAGGTGGACGGAGAGGATGCCACAAAGCCTGAGGAGGAGGATGGCGAGGTGAAGTATCCTCCAA
TCGTGATCAAGTCCACCTTCCCAGAGGAGATGCAGCGGTTTATGCCCCCTGGCGATAATGTGCACACCGT
GATCCTGGACTTCACACAGGTGAACTTTATCGATTCTGTGGGCGTGAAGACCCTGGCCGGCATCGTGAAG
GAGTACGGCGACGTGGGCATCTACGTGTATCTGGCAGGATGCAGCGCCCAGGTGGTGAACGATCTGACAA
GGAATCGCTTCTTTGAGAACCCAGCCCTGTGGGAGCTGCTGTTTCACTCTATCCACGACGCCGTGCTGGG
CAGCCAGCTGCGGGAGGCCCTGGCAGAGCAGGAGGCAAGCGCCCCACCATCCCAGGAGGATCTGGAGCCC
AACGCCACCCCTGCCACACCAGAGGCCTAAGACCCAGCTTTCTTGTACAAAGTTGGCATTATAAGAAAGC
ATTGCTTATCAATTTGTTGCAACGAACAGGTCACTATCAGTCAAAATAAAATCATTATTTGCCATCCAGC
TGATATCCCCTATAGTGAGTCGTATTACATGGTCATAGCTGTTTCCTGGCAGCTCTGGCCCGTGTCTCAA
AATCTCTGATGTTACATTGCACAAGATAAAAATATATCATCATGAACAATAAAACTGTCTGCTTACATAA
ACAGTAATACAAGGGGTGTTATGAGCCATATTCAACGGGAAACGTCGAGGCCGCGATTAAATTCCAACAT
GGATGCTGATTTATATGGGTATAAATGGGCTCGCGATAATGTCGGGCAATCAGGTGCGACAATCTATCGC
TTGTATGGGAAGCCCGATGCGCCAGAGTTGTTTCTGAAACATGGCAAAGGTAGCGTTGCCAATGATGTTA
CAGATGAGATGGTCAGACTAAACTGGCTGACGGAATTTATGCCTCTTCCGACCATCAAGCATTTTATCCG
TACTCCTGATGATGCATGGTTACTCACCACTGCGATCCCCGGAAAAACAGCATTCCAGGTATTAGAAGAA
TATCCTGATTCAGGTGAAAATATTGTTGATGCGCTGGCAGTGTTCCTGCGCCGGTTGCATTCGATTCCTG
TTTGTAATTGTCCTTTTAACAGCGATCGCGTATTTCGTCTCGCTCAGGCGCAATCACGAATGAATAACGG
TTTGGTTGATGCGAGTGATTTTGATGACGAGCGTAATGGCTGGCCTGTTGAACAAGTCTGGAAAGAAATG
CATAAACTTTTGCCATTCTCACCGGATTCAGTCGTCACTCATGGTGATTTCTCACTTGATAACCTTATTT
TTGACGAGGGGAAATTAATAGGTTGTATTGATGTTGGACGAGTCGGAATCGCAGACCGATACCAGGATCT
TGCCATCCTATGGAACTGCCTCGGTGAGTTTTCTCCTTCATTACAGAAACGGCTTTTTCAAAAATATGGT
ATTGATAATCCTGATATGAATAAATTGCAGTTTCATTTGATGCTCGATGAGTTTTTCTAATCAGAATTGG
TTAATTGGTTGTAACACTGGCAGAGCATTACGCTGACTTGACGGGACGGCGCAAGCTCATGACCAAAATC
CCTTAACGTGAGTTACGCGTCGTTCCACTGAGCGTCAGACCCCGTAGAAAAGATCAAAGGATCTTCTTGA
GATCCTTTTTTTCTGCGCGTAATCTGCTGCTTGCAAACAAAAAAACCACCGCTACCAGCGGTGGTTTGTT
TGCCGGATCAAGAGCTACCAACTCTTTTTCCGAAGGTAACTGGCTTCAGCAGAGCGCAGATACCAAATAC
TGTTCTTCTAGTGTAGCCGTAGTTAGGCCACCACTTCAAGAACTCTGTAGCACCGCCTACATACCTCGCT
CTGCTAATCCTGTTACCAGTGGCTGCTGCCAGTGGCGATAAGTCGTGTCTTACCGGGTTGGACTCAAGAC
GATAGTTACCGGATAAGGCGCAGCGGTCGGGCTGAACGGGGGGTTCGTGCACACAGCCCAGCTTGGAGCG
AACGACCTACACCGAACTGAGATACCTACAGCGTGAGCTATGAGAAAGCGCCACGCTTCCCGAAGGGAGA
AAGGCGGACAGGTATCCGGTAAGCGGCAGGGTCGGAACAGGAGAGCGCACGAGGGAGCTTCCAGGGGGAA
ACGCCTGGTATCTTTATAGTCCTGTCGGGTTTCGCCACCTCTGACTTGAGCGTCGATTTTTGTGATGCTC
GTCAGGGGGGCGGAGCCTATGGAAAAACGCCAGCAACGCGGCCTTTTTACGGTTCCTGGCCTTTTGCTGG
CCTTTTGCTCACATGTTCTTTCCTGCGTTATCCCCTGATTCTGTGGATAACCGTATTACCGCCTTTGAGT
GAGCTGATACCGCTCGCCGCAGCCGAACGACCGAGCGCAGCGAGTCAGTGAGCGAGGAAGCGGAAGAGCG
CCCAATACGCAAACCGCCTCTCCCCGCGCGTTGGCCGATTCATTAATGCAGCTGGCACGACAGGTTTCCC
GACTGGAAAGCGGGCAGTGAGCGCAACGCAATTAATACGCGTACCGCTAGCCAGGAAGAGTTTGTAGAAA
CGCAAAAAGGCCATCCGTCAGGATGGCCTTCTGCTTAGTTTGATGCCTGGCAGTTTATGGCGGGCGTCCT
GCCCGCCACCCTCCGGGCCGTTGCTTCACAACGTTCAAATCCGCTCCCGGCGGATTTGTCCTACTCAGGA
GAGCGTTCACCGACAAACAACAGATAAAACGAAAGGCCCAGTCTTCCGACTGAGCCTTTCGTTTTATTTG
ATGCCTGGCAGTTCCCTACTCTCGCGTTAACGCTAGCATGGATGTTTTCCCAGTCACGACGTTGTAAAAC
GACGGCCAGTCTTAAGCTCGGGCCC
