>Addgene plasmid #161210 | pDONR221-SLC26A5_STOP | depositor partial sequence | sequence record 312355 | Codon-optimized ORF of SLC26A5
ATGGACCACGCCGAGGAGAATGAGATCCTGGCCGCCACCCAGAGGTACTATGTGGAGCGCCCCATCTTCA
GCCACCCTGTGCTGCAGGAGAGGCTGCACACAAAGGACAAGGTGCCCGATTCCATCGCCGACAAGCTGAA
GCAGGCCTTTACCTGCACACCTAAGAAGATCCGCAACATCATCTATATGTTCCTGCCAATCACCAAGTGG
CTGCCCGCCTACAAGTTTAAGGAGTATGTGCTGGGCGATCTGGTGTCTGGCATCAGCACAGGCGTGCTGC
AGCTGCCTCAGGGACTGGCCTTCGCCATGCTGGCAGCAGTGCCACCTATCTTCGGACTGTACAGCTCCTT
TTATCCAGTGATCATGTACTGTTTCCTGGGCACCAGCAGGCACATCTCCATCGGACCCTTTGCCGTGATC
AGCCTGATGATCGGAGGAGTGGCCGTGAGACTGGTGCCTGACGATATCGTGATCCCAGGCGGCGTGAACG
CAACCAATGGAACAGAGGCAAGGGACGCACTGAGAGTGAAGGTGGCCATGTCTGTGACCCTGCTGAGCGG
CATCATCCAGTTCTGCCTGGGCGTGTGCCGGTTCGGCTTTGTGGCCATCTACCTGACAGAGCCCCTGGTG
AGAGGCTTTACCACAGCCGCCGCCGTGCACGTGTTCACCTCCATGCTGAAGTATCTGTTTGGCGTGAAGA
CAAAGAGGTACTCTGGCATCTTCAGCGTGGTGTATTCCACCGTGGCCGTGCTGCAGAATGTGAAGAACCT
GAACGTGTGCTCTCTGGGCGTGGGCCTGATGGTGTTTGGCCTGCTGCTGGGCGGCAAGGAGTTCAACGAG
CGGTTCAAGGAGAAGCTGCCTGCCCCAATCCCCCTGGAGTTCTTTGCAGTGGTCATGGGAACCGGAATCA
GCGCCGGCTTCAATCTGAAGGAGTCCTACAACGTGGACGTGGTGGGCACCCTGCCACTGGGACTGCTGCC
ACCCGCCAATCCTGACACAAGCCTGTTCCACCTGGTGTATGTGGATGCCATCGCCATCGCCATCGTGGGC
TTTTCTGTGACCATCAGCATGGCCAAGACACTGGCCAATAAGCACGGCTACCAGGTGGATGGCAACCAGG
AGCTGATCGCCCTGGGCCTGTGCAACTCCATCGGCTCTCTGTTCCAGACCTTTTCCATCTCTTGTAGCCT
GTCCAGATCTCTGGTGCAGGAGGGAACCGGAGGCAAGACACAGCTGGCAGGATGTCTGGCCTCCCTGATG
ATCCTGCTGGTCATCCTGGCCACAGGCTTCCTGTTTGAGTCCCTGCCACAGGCCGTGCTGTCTGCCATCG
TGATCGTGAATCTGAAGGGCATGTTCATGCAGTTTTCCGACCTGCCTTTCTTTTGGCGGACCTCTAAGAT
CGAGCTGACAATCTGGCTGACCACATTCGTGTCTAGCCTGTTTCTGGGCCTGGATTACGGCCTGATCACC
GCCGTGATCATCGCCCTGCTGACCGTGATCTACAGAACACAGAGCCCATCCTATAAGGTGCTGGGCAAGC
TGCCCGAGACAGACGTGTACATCGACATCGATGCCTATGAGGAGGTGAAGGAGATCCCTGGCATCAAGAT
CTTCCAGATCAATGCCCCAATCTACTATGCCAATTCCGATCTGTACTCTAACGCCCTGAAGAGGAAGACC
GGAGTGAACCCAGCCGTGATCATGGGAGCAAGGAGAAAGGCCATGCGCAAGTATGCCAAGGAAGTGGGCA
ACGCCAATATGGCAAACGCAACCGTGGTGAAGGCAGACGCAGAGGTGGACGGAGAGGATGCCACAAAGCC
TGAGGAGGAGGATGGCGAGGTGAAGTATCCTCCAATCGTGATCAAGTCCACCTTCCCAGAGGAGATGCAG
CGGTTTATGCCCCCTGGCGATAATGTGCACACCGTGATCCTGGACTTCACACAGGTGAACTTTATCGATT
CTGTGGGCGTGAAGACCCTGGCCGGCATCGTGAAGGAGTACGGCGACGTGGGCATCTACGTGTATCTGGC
AGGATGCAGCGCCCAGGTGGTGAACGATCTGACAAGGAATCGCTTCTTTGAGAACCCAGCCCTGTGGGAG
CTGCTGTTTCACTCTATCCACGACGCCGTGCTGGGCAGCCAGCTGCGGGAGGCCCTGGCAGAGCAGGAGG
CAAGCGCCCCACCATCCCAGGAGGATCTGGAGCCCAACGCCACCCCTGCCACACCAGAGGCCTAA
